Addgene plasmid #60033: CRY2olig(FL)-mCherry
Purpose: Expresses a fusion of full length CRY2 (E490G) with mCherry
Depositing lab: Chandra Tucker. Depositing organization: University of Colorado, Denver. Publication: An optimized optogenetic clustering tool for probing protein interaction and function. Taslimi A, Vrana JD, Chen D, Borinskaya S, Mayer BJ, Kennedy MJ, Tucker CL. Nat Commun. 2014 Sep 18;5:4925. doi: 10.1038/ncomms5925. PubMed 25233328.
Backbone
  Vector backbone: pmCherryN1
  Backbone manufacturer: Clontech
  Backbone size w/o insert (bp): 4000
  Total vector size (bp): 6528
  Vector type: Mammalian Expression
Growth in bacteria
  Bacterial resistance: Kanamycin, 50 μg/mL
  Growth temperature: 37°C
  Growth strain: DH5alpha
  Copy number: High Copy
Gene/Insert
  Gene/Insert name: CRY2 E490G (deltaNLS) (alt name: CRY2)
  Species: A. thaliana (mustard weed)
  Insert size (bp): 1836
  Mutation: E490G, NLS mutated
  Entrez Gene: CRY2 (a.k.a. AT1G04400, AT-PHH1, ATCRY2, CRYPTOCHROME 2 APOPROTEIN, F19P19.14, F19P19_14, FHA, PHH1, cryptochrome 2)
  Promoter: CMV
  Cloning method: Restriction Enzyme; 5′ cloning site XhoI (not destroyed); 3′ cloning site XmaI (not destroyed)
  Sequencing primers: 5′ CMV; 3′ unknown
Terms and licenses: Academic/Nonprofit Terms; Industry Terms: Not Available to Industry
How to cite: CRY2olig(FL)-mCherry was a gift from Chandra Tucker (Addgene plasmid # 60033 ; http://n2t.net/addgene:60033 ; RRID:Addgene_60033)
