[The description below was written by a language model from this plasmid's Addgene catalogue record.]
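Description:
CRY2olig(FL)-mCherry is a mammalian expression plasmid built on the Clontech pmCherryN1 backbone, with a recorded total size of about 6.5 kb. It is propagated in E. coli as a high-copy plasmid under kanamycin selection. No feature table accompanies the record, so the origin of replication, polyadenylation signal and any mammalian selection marker are not itemised, although N1-series vectors of this type conventionally place the inserted coding sequence upstream of, and in frame with, the fluorescent protein.

The insert is the full-length Arabidopsis thaliana cryptochrome 2 (CRY2) coding sequence, roughly 1.8 kb, cloned between XhoI and XmaI sites that both remain intact. It carries two changes: the E490G substitution that defines the "CRY2olig" variant, and mutation of the nuclear localisation signal, which would be expected to reduce nuclear accumulation of the protein. Expression is driven by the CMV promoter, giving strong constitutive transcription in many mammalian cell lines, and the product is CRY2 fused at its C-terminus to the red fluorescent protein mCherry.

CRY2 is a blue-light photoreceptor that self-associates when illuminated. The associated publication describes an optimised optogenetic clustering tool for probing protein interaction and function, and this construct is the full-length, mCherry-tagged version of that module. The mCherry tag allows redistribution of the fusion into clusters to be followed by live-cell fluorescence imaging after light stimulation. This suits the plasmid to characterising light-induced oligomerisation, or to use as a visible clustering component alongside other tagged proteins.
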