>Addgene plasmid #60033 | CRY2olig(FL)-mCherry | addgene partial sequence | sequence record 97570 | CMV-F 5'-CGCAAATGGGCGGTAGGCGTG-3'
GTGAACCGTCAGATCCGCTAGCGCTACCGGACTCAGATCTCGAGGCCACCATGAAGATGGACAAAAAGAC
TATAGTTTGGTTTAGAAGAGACCTAAGGATTGAGGATAATCCTGCATTAGCAGCAGCTGCTCACGAAGGA
TCTGTTTTTCCTGTCTTCATTTGGTGTCCTGAAGAAGAAGGACAGTTTTATCCTGGAAGAGCTTCAAGAT
GGTGGATGAAACAATCACTTGCTCACTTATCTCAATCCTTGAAGGCTCTTGGATCTGACCTCACTTTAAT
CAAAACCCACAACACGATTTCAGCGATCTTGGATTGTATCCGCGTTACCGGTGCTACAAAAGTCGTCTTT
AACCACCTCTATGATCCTGTTTCGTTAGTTCGGGACCATACCGTAAAGGAGAAGCTGGTGGAACGTGGGA
TCTCTGTGCAAAGCTACAATGGAGATCTATTGTATGAACCGTGGGAGATATACTGCGAAAAGGGCAAACC
TTTTACGAGTTTCAATTCTTACTGGAAGAAATGCTTAGATATGTCGATTGAATCCGTTATGCTTCCTCCT
CCTTGGCGGTTGATGCCAATAACTGCAGCGGCTGAAGCGATTTGGGCGTGTTCGATTGAAGAACTAGGGC
TGGAGAATGAGGCCGAGAAACCGAGCAATGCGTTGTTAACTAGAGCTTGGTCTCCAGGATGGAGCAATGC
TGATAAGTTACTAAATGAGTTCATCGAGAAGCAGTTGATAGATTATGCAAAGAACAGCAAGAAAGTTGTT
GGGAATTCTACTTCACTACTTTCTCCGTATCTCCATTTCGG
