>Addgene plasmid #60033 | CRY2olig(FL)-mCherry | addgene partial sequence | sequence record 97618 | SV40pA-R 5'-GAAATTTGTGATGCTATTGC-3'
CAAGTTAACAACAACAATTGCATTCATTTTATGTTTCAGGTTCAGGGGGAGGTGTGGGAGGTTTTTTAAA
GCAAGTAAAACCTCTACAAATGTGGTATGGCTGATTATGATCTAGAGTCGCGGCCGCTTTACTTGTACAG
CTCGTCCATGCCGCCGGTGGAGTGGCGGCCCTCGGCGCGTTCGTACTGTTCCACGATGGTGTAGTCCTCG
TTGTGGGAGGTGATGTCCAACTTGATGTTGACGTTGTAGGCGCCGGGCAGCTGCACGGGCTTCTTGGCCT
TGTAGGTGGTCTTGACCTCAGCGTCGTAGTGGCCGCCGTCCTTCAGCTTCAGCCTCTGCTTGATCTCGCC
CTTCAGGGCGCCGTCCTCGGGGTACATCCGCTCGGAGGAGGCCTCCCAGCCCATGGTCTTCTTCTGCATT
ACGGGGCCGTCGGAGGGGAAGTTGGTGCCGCGCAGCTTCACCTTGTAGATGAACTCGCCGTCCTGCAGGG
AGGAGTCCTGGGTCACGGTCACCACGCCGCCGTCCTCGAAGTTCATCACGCGCTCCCACTTGAAGCCCTC
GGGGAAGGACAGCTTCAAGTAGTCGGGGATGTCGGCGGGGTGCTTCACGTAGGCCTTGGAGCCGTACATG
AACTGAGGGGACAGGATGTCCCAGGCGAAGGGCAGGGGGCCACCCTTGGTCACCTTCAGCTTGGCGGTCT
GGGTGCCCTCGTAGGGGCGGCCCTCGCCCTCGCCCTCGATCTCGAACTCGTGGCCGTTCACGGAGCCCTC
CATGTGCACCTTGAAGCGCATGAACTCCTTGATGATGGCCATGTTATCCTCCTCGCCCTTGCTCACCATG
GTGGCGACCGG
