>Addgene plasmid #60033 | CRY2olig(FL)-mCherry | addgene partial sequence | sequence record 97628 | mCherry-R 5'-TTGGTCACCTTCAGCTTGG-3'
TCGCCCTCGCCCTCGATCTCGAACTCGTGGCCGTTCACGGAGCCCTCCATGTGCACCTTGAAGCGCATGA
ACTCCTTGATGATGGCCATGTTATCCTCCTCGCCCTTGCTCACCATGGTGGCGACCGGTGGATCCCGGGC
TTTGCAACCATTTTTTCCCAAACTTGTAGTAATCTGATCAGATGAATCTTGAATACCTTCCAGATTCTTC
CCTTCTGATGCCAACGAGCAAGACTGCGAAACGAAAAACACACTCGAAGAAGAAGAAGATTCAGCAGTCG
AAAACAACTCCCTTTCATCGAATCCCCTAGATTTCTTCATGTCTCTCTCTTCTTCTTCCTCAGGTTTCAC
TGCCGCTGACCCGTTGTAACGAACAGCCGAAGGTACTTGTTGGTCATTAGAAGACACAGATGGGCAAAGA
CCAGGTTCTTTAATGGTATTAGCCCCTAAGGCCTCGAAGCTATCTGCTACAATCTCATCAGGTGCTGCTC
CGATCATGATCTGTGCTCCACGGGTTCTTGAAATAGCTTTAGCTAGTAGCTCACGAGCTGTGTCGATGTC
TACAATGGGTTTCGCATAGTTTGTTCCGAGTTCCACACCAGAAGCTTTGAGTACGGTTAAAGGAGCGTCC
CATGGATGATGGATCCATTCAGTTGGCAATCTCGCAAGCTCGGGAAGCCATTGCCTTATGTACTCACCTT
CTGGGTCATATTTGGCGCCTTGTAACGCGGGATTGTCCAAGCGATCAAGCTCGTGGCCATCGGGGATACT
CCCAGAGATATACTGCCAGCCAAGGATGTCACATTCCAAATCAGCATCCAAAAGTGTATCCCAGAAATAC
TTCATTCCCCATTTCCATGGAAGGAGAAGAAACTTCACAGCAAAGCTTGAAACAATCACTCTTATTCTGT
TATGCATCCATCCGGTAGCCCAA
