LOCUS       Exported 6530 bp ds-DNA circular SYN 12-MAY-2021
DEFINITION  Expresses a fusion of full length CRY2 (E490G) with mCherry.
ACCESSION   .
VERSION     .
KEYWORDS    CRY2olig(FL)-mCherry
SOURCE      synthetic DNA construct
  ORGANISM  synthetic DNA construct
REFERENCE   1 (bases 1 to 6530)
  AUTHORS   Taslimi A, Vrana JD, Chen D, Borinskaya S, Mayer BJ, Kennedy MJ,
            Tucker CL
  TITLE     An optimized optogenetic clustering tool for probing protein
            interaction and function.
  JOURNAL   Nat Commun. 2014 Sep 18;5:4925. doi: 10.1038/ncomms5925.
  PUBMED    25233328
REFERENCE   2 (bases 1 to 6530)
  AUTHORS   .
  TITLE     Direct Submission
  JOURNAL   Exported May 12, 2021 from SnapGene Server 1.1.58
            http://www.snapgene.com
FEATURES             Location/Qualifiers
     source          1..6530
                     /organism="synthetic DNA construct"
                     /mol_type="other DNA"
     enhancer        61..364
                     /label=CMV enhancer
                     /note="human cytomegalovirus immediate early enhancer"
     promoter        365..568
                     /label=CMV promoter
                     /note="human cytomegalovirus (CMV) immediate early
                     promoter"
     primer_bind     519..539
                     /label=CMV-F
                     /note="Human CMV immediate early promoter, forward primer"
     CDS             625..2460
                     /codon_start=1
                     /product="Arabidopsis thaliana cryptochrome 2 in which the
                     nuclear localization signal was removed by mutating
                     residues 541 and 542 to alanine"
                     /label=CRY2(Delta-NLS)
                     /note="binds to CIB1 upon exposure to blue light (Kennedy
                     et al., 2010)"
                     /translation="MKMDKKTIVWFRRDLRIEDNPALAAAAHEGSVFPVFIWCPEEEGQ
                     FYPGRASRWWMKQSLAHLSQSLKALGSDLTLIKTHNTISAILDCIRVTGATKVVFNHLY
                     DPVSLVRDHTVKEKLVERGISVQSYNGDLLYEPWEIYCEKGKPFTSFNSYWKKCLDMSI
                     ESVMLPPPWRLMPITAAAEAIWACSIEELGLENEAEKPSNALLTRAWSPGWSNADKLLN
                     EFIEKQLIDYAKNSKKVVGNSTSLLSPYLHFGEISVRHVFQCARMKQIIWARDKNSEGE
                     ESADLFLRGIGLREYSRYICFNFPFTHEQSLLSHLRFFPWDADVDKFKAWRQGRTGYPL
                     VDAGMRELWATGWMHNRIRVIVSSFAVKFLLLPWKWGMKYFWDTLLDADLECDILGWQY
                     ISGSIPDGHELDRLDNPALQGAKYDPEGEYIRQWLPELARLPTEWIHHPWDAPLTVLKA
                     SGVELGTNYAKPIVDIDTARELLAKAISRTRGAQIMIGAAPDEIVADSFEALGANTIKE
                     PGLCPSVSSNDQQVPSAVRYNGSAAVKPEEEEERDMKKSRGFDERELFSTAESSSSSSV
                     FFVSQSCSLASEGKNLEGIQDSSDQITTSLGKNGCK"
     regulatory      2479..2488
                     /regulatory_class="other"
                     /note="vertebrate consensus sequence for strong initiation
                     of translation (Kozak, 1987)"
     CDS             2485..3195
                     /codon_start=1
                     /product="monomeric derivative of DsRed fluorescent protein
                     (Shaner et al., 2004)"
                     /label=mCherry
                     /note="mammalian codon-optimized"
                     /translation="MVSKGEEDNMAIIKEFMRFKVHMEGSVNGHEFEIEGEGEGRPYEG
                     TQTAKLKVTKGGPLPFAWDILSPQFMYGSKAYVKHPADIPDYLKLSFPEGFKWERVMNF
                     EDGGVVTVTQDSSLQDGEFIYKVKLRGTNFPSDGPVMQKKTMGWEASSERMYPEDGALK
                     GEIKQRLKLKDGGHYDAEVKTTYKAKKPVQLPGAYNVNIKLDITSHNEDYTIVEQYERA
                     EGRHSTGGMDELYK"
     primer_bind     complement(2630..2648)
                     /label=mCherry-R
                     /note="mCherry, reverse primer"
     primer_bind     2898..2917
                     /label=mCherry-F
                     /note="mCherry, forward primer"
     polyA_signal    3318..3439
                     /label=SV40 poly(A) signal
                     /note="SV40 polyadenylation signal"
     primer_bind     complement(3355..3374)
                     /label=SV40pA-R
                     /note="SV40 polyA, reverse primer"
     primer_bind     3409..3428
                     /label=EBV-rev
                     /note="SV40 polyA terminator, reverse primer"
     rep_origin      complement(3446..3901)
                     /direction=LEFT
                     /label=f1 ori
                     /note="f1 bacteriophage origin of replication; arrow
                     indicates direction of (+) strand synthesis"
     primer_bind     complement(3583..3604)
                     /label=F1ori-F
                     /note="F1 origin, forward primer"
     primer_bind     3795..3814
                     /label=F1ori-R
                     /note="F1 origin, reverse primer"
     promoter        3928..4032
                     /gene="bla"
                     /label=AmpR promoter
     promoter        4034..4391
                     /label=SV40 promoter
                     /note="SV40 enhancer and early promoter"
     primer_bind     complement(4057..4077)
                     /label=pBABE 3'
                     /note="SV40 enhancer, reverse primer for pBABE vectors"
     rep_origin      4242..4377
                     /label=SV40 ori
                     /note="SV40 origin of replication"
     primer_bind     4304..4323
                     /label=SV40pro-F
                     /note="SV40 promoter/origin, forward primer"
     CDS             4426..5220
                     /codon_start=1
                     /gene="aph(3')-II (or nptII)"
                     /product="aminoglycoside phosphotransferase from Tn5"
                     /label=NeoR/KanR
                     /note="confers resistance to neomycin, kanamycin, and G418
                     (Geneticin(R))"
                     /translation="MIEQDGLHAGSPAAWVERLFGYDWAQQTIGCSDAAVFRLSAQGRP
                     VLFVKTDLSGALNELQDEAARLSWLATTGVPCAAVLDVVTEAGRDWLLLGEVPGQDLLS
                     SHLAPAEKVSIMADAMRRLHTLDPATCPFDHQAKHRIERARTRMEAGLVDQDDLDEEHQ
                     GLAPAELFARLKASMPDGEDLVVTHGDACLPNIMVENGRFSGFIDCGRLGVADRYQDIA
                     LATRDIAEELGGEWADRFLVLYGIAAPDSQRIAFYRLLDEFF"
     primer_bind     complement(4480..4499)
                     /label=Neo-R
                     /note="Neomycin resistance gene, reverse primer"
     primer_bind     5090..5109
                     /label=Neo-F
                     /note="Neomycin resistance gene, forward primer"
     primer_bind     complement(5408..5427)
                     /label=TK-pA-R
                     /note="Thymidine kinase polyA, reverse primer"
     polyA_signal    5452..5499
                     /label=HSV TK poly(A) signal
                     /note="herpes simplex virus thymidine kinase
                     polyadenylation signal (Cole and Stacy, 1985)"
     rep_origin      5828..6416
                     /direction=RIGHT
                     /label=ori
                     /note="high-copy-number ColE1/pMB1/pBR322/pUC origin of
                     replication"
     primer_bind     6317..6336
                     /label=pBR322ori-F
                     /note="pBR322 origin, forward primer"
ORIGIN
        1 tagttattaa tagtaatcaa ttacggggtc attagttcat agcccatata tggagttccg
       61 cgttacataa cttacggtaa atggcccgcc tggctgaccg cccaacgacc cccgcccatt
      121 gacgtcaata atgacgtatg ttcccatagt aacgccaata gggactttcc attgacgtca
      181 atgggtggag tatttacggt aaactgccca cttggcagta catcaagtgt atcatatgcc
      241 aagtacgccc cctattgacg tcaatgacgg taaatggccc gcctggcatt atgcccagta
      301 catgacctta tgggactttc ctacttggca gtacatctac gtattagtca tcgctattac
      361 catggtgatg cggttttggc agtacatcaa tgggcgtgga tagcggtttg actcacgggg
      421 atttccaagt ctccacccca ttgacgtcaa tgggagtttg ttttggcacc aaaatcaacg
      481 ggactttcca aaatgtcgta acaactccgc cccattgacg caaatgggcg gtaggcgtgt
      541 acggtgggag gtctatataa gcagagctgg tttagtgaac cgtcagatcc gctagcgcta
      601 ccggactcag atctcgaggc caccatgaag atggacaaaa agactatagt ttggtttaga
      661 agagacctaa ggattgagga taatcctgca ttagcagcag ctgctcacga aggatctgtt
      721 tttcctgtct tcatttggtg tcctgaagaa gaaggacagt tttatcctgg aagagcttca
      781 agatggtgga tgaaacaatc acttgctcac ttatctcaat ccttgaaggc tcttggatct
      841 gacctcactt taatcaaaac ccacaacacg atttcagcga tcttggattg tatccgcgtt
      901 accggtgcta caaaagtcgt ctttaaccac ctctatgatc ctgtttcgtt agttcgggac
      961 cataccgtaa aggagaagct ggtggaacgt gggatctctg tgcaaagcta caatggagat
     1021 ctattgtatg aaccgtggga gatatactgc gaaaagggca aaccttttac gagtttcaat
     1081 tcttactgga agaaatgctt agatatgtcg attgaatccg ttatgcttcc tcctccttgg
     1141 cggttgatgc caataactgc agcggctgaa gcgatttggg cgtgttcgat tgaagaacta
     1201 gggctggaga atgaggccga gaaaccgagc aatgcgttgt taactagagc ttggtctcca
     1261 ggatggagca atgctgataa gttactaaat gagttcatcg agaagcagtt gatagattat
     1321 gcaaagaaca gcaagaaagt tgttgggaat tctacttcac tactttctcc gtatctccat
     1381 ttcggggaaa taagcgtcag acacgttttc cagtgtgccc ggatgaaaca aattatatgg
     1441 gcaagagata agaacagtga aggagaagaa agtgcagatc tttttcttag gggaatcggt
     1501 ttaagagagt attctcggta tatatgtttc aacttcccgt ttactcacga gcaatcgttg
     1561 ttgagtcatc ttcggttttt cccttgggat gctgatgttg ataagttcaa ggcctggaga
     1621 caaggcagga ccggttatcc gttggtggat gccggaatga gagagctttg ggctaccgga
     1681 tggatgcata acagaataag agtgattgtt tcaagctttg ctgtgaagtt tcttctcctt
     1741 ccatggaaat ggggaatgaa gtatttctgg gatacacttt tggatgctga tttggaatgt
     1801 gacatccttg gctggcagta tatctctggg agtatccccg atggccacga gcttgatcgc
     1861 ttggacaatc ccgcgttaca aggcgccaaa tatgacccag aaggtgagta cataaggcaa
     1921 tggcttcccg agcttgcgag attgccaact gaatggatcc atcatccatg ggacgctcct
     1981 ttaaccgtac tcaaagcttc tggtgtggaa ctcggaacaa actatgcgaa acccattgta
     2041 gacatcgaca cagctcgtga gctactagct aaagctattt caagaacccg tggagcacag
     2101 atcatgatcg gagcagcacc tgatgagatt gtagcagata gcttcgaggc cttaggggct
     2161 aataccatta aagaacctgg tctttgccca tctgtgtctt ctaatgacca acaagtacct
     2221 tcggctgttc gttacaacgg gtcagcggca gtgaaacctg aggaagaaga agagagagac
     2281 atgaagaaat ctaggggatt cgatgaaagg gagttgtttt cgactgctga atcttcttct
     2341 tcttcgagtg tgtttttcgt ttcgcagtct tgctcgttgg catcagaagg gaagaatctg
     2401 gaaggtattc aagattcatc tgatcagatt actacaagtt tgggaaaaaa tggttgcaaa
     2461 gcccgggatc caccggtcgc caccatggtg agcaagggcg aggaggataa catggccatc
     2521 atcaaggagt tcatgcgctt caaggtgcac atggagggct ccgtgaacgg ccacgagttc
     2581 gagatcgagg gcgagggcga gggccgcccc tacgagggca cccagaccgc caagctgaag
     2641 gtgaccaagg gtggccccct gcccttcgcc tgggacatcc tgtcccctca gttcatgtac
     2701 ggctccaagg cctacgtgaa gcaccccgcc gacatccccg actacttgaa gctgtccttc
     2761 cccgagggct tcaagtggga gcgcgtgatg aacttcgagg acggcggcgt ggtgaccgtg
     2821 acccaggact cctccctgca ggacggcgag ttcatctaca aggtgaagct gcgcggcacc
     2881 aacttcccct ccgacggccc cgtaatgcag aagaagacca tgggctggga ggcctcctcc
     2941 gagcggatgt accccgagga cggcgccctg aagggcgaga tcaagcagag gctgaagctg
     3001 aaggacggcg gccactacga cgctgaggtc aagaccacct acaaggccaa gaagcccgtg
     3061 cagctgcccg gcgcctacaa cgtcaacatc aagttggaca tcacctccca caacgaggac
     3121 tacaccatcg tggaacagta cgaacgcgcc gagggccgcc actccaccgg cggcatggac
     3181 gagctgtaca agtaaagcgg ccgcgactct agatcataat cagccatacc acatttgtag
     3241 aggttttact tgctttaaaa aacctcccac acctccccct gaacctgaaa cataaaatga
     3301 atgcaattgt tgttgttaac ttgtttattg cagcttataa tggttacaaa taaagcaata
     3361 gcatcacaaa tttcacaaat aaagcatttt tttcactgca ttctagttgt ggtttgtcca
     3421 aactcatcaa tgtatcttaa ggcgtaaatt gtaagcgtta atattttgtt aaaattcgcg
     3481 ttaaattttt gttaaatcag ctcatttttt aaccaatagg ccgaaatcgg caaaatccct
     3541 tataaatcaa aagaatagac cgagataggg ttgagtgttg ttccagtttg gaacaagagt
     3601 ccactattaa agaacgtgga ctccaacgtc aaaggnnnnn nnnnnnnnnn nnnnnnnnnn
     3661 nnnnnnnnnn nnnnnnnnnn nnnntnnnnn nnnnnnnnnn nnnnnnnnnn nnnnnnnnnn
     3721 nnnnnnnnnn nnnnnnnnnn nnnnnnnnnn nnnnnnnnnn nnnnnnnnnn nnnnnngnnn
     3781 nnnnnnnnnn nnnnnnnnnn nnnnnnnnnn nnnnnnnnnn nnnnnnnnnn nnnnnnnnnn
     3841 nnnnnnnnnn nnnnnnnnnn nnnnnnnnnn nnnnnnnnnn nnnnnnnnnn nnnnnnnnnn
     3901 ncaggtggca cttttcgggg aaatgtgcgc ggaaccccta tttgtttatt tttctaaata
     3961 cattcaaata tgtatccgct catgagacaa taaccctgat aaatgcttca ataatattga
     4021 aaaaggaaga gtcctgaggc ggaaagaacc agctgtggaa tgtgtgtcag ttagggtgtg
     4081 gaaagtcccc aggctcccca gcaggcagaa gtatgcaaag catgcatctc aattagtcag
     4141 caaccaggtg tggaaagtcc ccaggctccc cagcaggcag aagtatgcaa agcatgcatc
     4201 tcaattagtc agcaaccata gtcccgcccc taactccgcc catcccgccc ctaactccgc
     4261 ccagttccgc ccattctccg ccccatggct gactaatttt ttttatttat gcagaggccg
     4321 aggccgcctc ggcctctgag ctattccaga agtagtgagg aggctttttt ggaggcctag
     4381 gcttttgcaa agatcgatca agagacagga tgaggatcgt ttcgcatgat tgaacaagat
     4441 ggattgcacg caggttctcc ggccgcttgg gtggagaggc tattcggcta tgactgggca
     4501 caacagacaa tcggctgctc tgatgccgcc gtgttccggc tgtcagcgca ggggcgcccg
     4561 gttctttttg tcaagaccga cctgtccggt gccctgaatg aactgcaaga cgaggcagcg
     4621 cggctatcgt ggctggccac gacgggcgtt ccttgcgcag ctgtgctcga cgttgtcact
     4681 gaagcgggaa gggactggct gctattgggc gaagtgccgg ggcaggatct cctgtcatct
     4741 caccttgctc ctgccgagaa agtatccatc atggctgatg caatgcggcg gctgcatacg
     4801 cttgatccgg ctacctgccc attcgaccac caagcgaaac atcgcatcga gcgagcacgt
     4861 actcggatgg aagccggtct tgtcgatcag gatgatctgg acgaagagca tcaggggctc
     4921 gcgccagccg aactgttcgc caggctcaag gcgagcatgc ccgacggcga ggatctcgtc
     4981 gtgacccatg gcgatgcctg cttgccgaat atcatggtgg aaaatggccg cttttctgga
     5041 ttcatcgact gtggccggct gggtgtggcg gaccgctatc aggacatagc gttggctacc
     5101 cgtgatattg ctgaagagct tggcggcgaa tgggctgacc gcttcctcgt gctttacggt
     5161 atcgccgctc ccgattcgca gcgcatcgcc ttctatcgcc ttcttgacga gttcttctga
     5221 gcgggactct ggggttcgaa atgaccgacc aagcgacgcc caacctgcca tcacgagatt
     5281 tcgattccac cgccgccttc tatgaaaggt tgggcttcgg aatcgttttc cgggacgccg
     5341 gctggatgat cctccagcgc ggggatctca tgctggagtt cttcgcccac cctaggggga
     5401 ggctaactga aacacggaag gagacaatac cggaaggaac ccgcgctatg acggcaataa
     5461 aaagacagaa taaaacgcac ggtgttgggt cgtttgttca taaacgcggg gttcggtccc
     5521 agggctggca ctctgtcgat accccaccga gaccccattg gggccaatac gcccgcgttt
     5581 cttccttttc cccaccccac cccccaagtt cgggtgaagg cccagggctc gcagccaacg
     5641 tcggggcggc aggccctgcc atagcctcag gttactcata tatactttag attgatttaa
     5701 aacttcattt ttaatttaaa aggatctagg tgaagatcct ttttgataat ctcatgacca
     5761 aaatccctta acgtgagttt tcgttccact gagcgtcaga ccccgtagaa aagatcaaag
     5821 gatcttcttg agatcctttt tttctgcgcg taatctgctg cttgcaaaca aaaaaaccac
     5881 cgctaccagc ggtggtttgt ttgccggatc aagagctacc aactcttttt ccgaaggtaa
     5941 ctggcttcag cagagcgcag ataccaaata ctgtccttct agtgtagccg tagttaggcc
     6001 accacttcaa gaactctgta gcaccgccta catacctcgc tctgctaatc ctgttaccag
     6061 tggctgctgc cagtggcgat aagtcgtgtc ttaccgggtt ggactcaaga cgatagttac
     6121 cggataaggc gcagcggtcg ggctgaacgg ggggttcgtg cacacagccc agcttggagc
     6181 gaacgaccta caccgaactg agatacctac agcgtgagct atgagaaagc gccacgcttc
     6241 ccgaagggag aaaggcggac aggtatccgg taagcggcag ggtcggaaca ggagagcgca
     6301 cgagggagct tccaggggga aacgcctggt atctttatag tcctgtcggg tttcgccacc
     6361 tctgacttga gcgtcgattt ttgtgatgct cgtcaggggg gcggagccta tggaaaaacg
     6421 ccagcaacgc ggccttttta cggttcctgg ccttttgctg gccttttgct cacatgttct
     6481 ttcctgcgtt atcccctgat tctgtggata accgtattac cgccatgcat
//
